>Addgene plasmid #122358 | pTV-Dnmt3l-tdiRFP670-PEST Sequencing Result | analyzer sequence | sequence record 238893
ATCAAGAACACATTCACGATCTCGTTCAAGATCACCAAGAAAACGAAGGTCTAGGTCACGGTCTGGCTCT
AGAAAGCGTAAACACAGAAAGCGATCACGCTCCCGCTCAAGAGAAAGAAAGAGGAAATCATCACGGTCGT
ATTCAAGTGAAAGGAGAGCCAGAGAAAGGGAGAAAGAACGACAGAAAAAGGGATTACCTCCAATTAGATC
TAAAACACTAAGTGTATGTAGTACTACTCTCTGGGTTGGGCAAGTGGACAAGAAGGCAACACAGCAAGAC
TTAACCAACCTGTTTGAAGAGTTTGGACAGATTGAATCCATTAATATGATTCCTCCGCGAGGCTGTGCTT
ATGTCTGCATGGTTCATCGACAAGATGCATTTCGAGCTCTTCAGAAACTCAGTTCTGGATCATATAAAAT
TGGGTCCAAGGTCATTAAGATCGCTTGGGCTTTAAACAAAGGTGTAAAAACAGAATACAAACAATTCTGG
GATGTGGATCTTGGAGTTACATATATACCATGGGAAAAAGTTAAAGTGGATGACTTGGAAGGTTTTGCAG
AAGGAGGCATGATTGATCAGGAGACTGTAAATACTGAGTGGGAAACTGTGAAAAGCTCAGAACCTGTTAA
AGAGACGGTCCAGACAACTCAGAGCCCAACTCCAGTTGAAAAGGAGACAGTGGTCACAACCCAGGCAGAG
GTTTTCCCTCCTCCTGTTGCTATGTTGCAGATTCCAGTGGCGCCAGCCGTGCCTACAGTTAGTTTAGTCC
CACCAGCATTTCCTGTGTCGATGCCGGTTCCTCCTCCTGGATTCAGTCCAATCCCTCCACCTCCTTTTTT
AAGAGCAAGTTTTAACCCTTCACAACCACCACCTGGTTTCATGCCGCCTCCAGTTCCCCCACCTGTTGTG
CCACCCCCTACGATTCCACCAGTAGTACCAACATCTTTAGTGCAGCCGTCATTATCCATGACACCGGAAA
CTGTGAAAGATGTTGGATTTGGTAGCCTTGTTATACCAGGCGGTTCTGTTGCCAGCAATCTTGCTACTTC
CGCTCTGCCAGCTGGAAATGTTTTTAATGCTCCAACTAAACAGGCAGAGCCTGAAGAAAAAGTACCTCAT
CTTATAGACCACCAGATTTCTTCTGGTGAAAACACCAGATCAGTGATTCCAAATGATATTTCAAGTAATG
CTGCAATTTTAGGAGGACAGCCGCCAAATGTGACAAGCAATTCTGGAATTCTGGGAGTCCAAAGACCAAA
TGTATCAAGTAATTCTGAAATTCTTGGGGTCCGGCCATCTAATGTTTCCAGTAGTTCTGGGATTATTGCA
GCCCAACCACCAAATATTCTAAATAACTCTGGAATATTGGGAATACAGCCACCCAGTGTGTCAAATAGTT
CTGGACTTTTGGGAGTGCTACCCCCAAATATACCTAACAATTCTGGACTTGTAGGAGTACAGCCACCAAA
TGTTCCAAATACTCCTGGACTTCTGGGAACACAGCCACCAGCTGGACCTCAAAACTTACCCCCTTTAAGT
ATCCCTAATCAAAGGATGCCCACAATGCCAATGTTAGACATTCGTCCGGGACTAATACCACAGGCACCTG
GGCCAAGATTCCCTTTAATACAGCCTGGAATTCCACCCCAACGGGGAATCCCACCCCCATCGGTACTTGA
TTCAGCTCTTCATCCACCACCCCGTGGACCTTTTCCTCCAGGAGATATTTTTAGTCAACCAGAAAGACCT
TTTTTAGCTCCTGGAAGACAAAGCGTAGACAATGTTACTAACCCAGAAAAAAGGATACCACTTGGGAATG
ATAACATTCAACAGGAAGGAGATAGAGATTATCGGTTTCCTCCTATAGAAACCAGGGAAAGCATTAGTAG
ACCTCCCCCTGTGGATGTTAGAGATGTGGTTGGGCGGCCTATAGATCCAAGAGAAGGTCCTGGACGGCCT
CCACTAGATGGTAGGGATCATTTTGGAAGACCTCCTGTAGATATAAGAGAGAATCTTGTGAGGCCAGGTA
TAGATCATCTTGGTCGAAGAGACCACTTTGGCTTTAATCCAGAGAAGCCCTGGGGGCATAGAGGAGATTT
TGATGAGAGAGAGCATCGGGTTCTACCGGTCTATGGTGGTCCAAAAGGCTTACATGAAGAAAGAGGTAGA
TTTCGGTCTGGAAACTATCGATTTGATCCTAGAAGTGGTCCTTGGAACCGAGGATTTGGACAAGAAGTTC
ACAGAGATTTTGATGACCGCAGAAGACCCTGGGAGAGGCAAAGGGATAGGGATGACAGAGATTTTGATTT
CTGCAGAGAAATGAATGGAAATCGTCTTGGACGAGACAGAATTCAAAACACTTGGGTTCCCCCTCCTCAT
GCTCGGGTTTTTGATTATTTTGAAGGGGCCACTTCTCAACGAAAAGGTGATAATGTGCCTCAGGTTAATG
GTGAAAATACAGAGAGACATGCTCAGCCACCACCTATACCAGTACAGAATGATCCTGAACTTTATGAAAA
ACTGACATCTTCAAATGAAATAAACAAGGAGAAGAGTGACACAGTTGCTGATATAGAAAGTGAACCAGTG
GTAGAAAGCACAGAAACTGAGGGGACATAAAACCCAGCTTTCTTGTACAAAGTGGTTGATATCCAGCACA
GTGGCGGCCGCTCAAGTCTAGAGGGCCCGCGGTTCGAAGGTAAGCCTATCCCTAACCCTCTCCTCGGTCT
CGATTCTACGCGTACCTGATCCGCGGCCGCATAGATAACTGATCCAGTGTGCCTCGAGTCTAGAGGGCCC
GTTTAAACCCGCTGATCAGCCTCGACTGTGCCTTCTAGTTGCCAGCCATCTGTTGTTTGCCCCTCCCCCG
TGCCTTCCTTGACCCTGGAAGGTGCCACTCCCACTGTCCTTTCCTAATAAAATGAGGAAATTGCATCGCA
TTGTCTGAGTAGGTGTCATTCTATTCTGGGGGGTGGGGTGGGGCAGGACAGCAAGGGGGAGGATTGGGAA
GACAATAGCAGGCATGCTGGGGATGCGGTGGGCTCTATGGCTTCTGAGGCGGAAAGAACCAGCTGGGGCT
CTAGGGGGTATCCCC
[124 nt withheld, positions 3096-3219]
C
[91 nt withheld, positions 3221-3311]
AGGGTGATGGTTCACGTACCTAGAAGTTCCTATTCCGAAGTTCCTATTCTCTAGAAAGTATAGGAACTTC
CTTGGCCAAAAAGCCTGAACTCACCGCGACGTCTGTCGAGAAGTTTCTGATCGAAAAGTTCGACAGCGTC
TCCGACCTGATGCAGCTCTCGGAGGGCGAAGAATCTCGTGCTTTCAGCTTCGATGTAGGAGGGCGTGGAT
ATGTCCTGCGGGTAAATAGCTGCGCCGATGGTTTCTACAAAGATCGTTATGTTTATCGGCACTTTGCATC
GGCCGCGCTCCCGATTCCGGAAGTGCTTGACATTGGGGAATTCAGCGAGAGCCTGACCTATTGCATCTCC
CGCCGTGCACAGGGTGTCACGTTGCAAGACCTGCCTGAAACCGAACTGCCCGCTGTTCTGCAGCCGGTCG
CGGAGGCCATGGATGCGATCGCTGCGGCCGATCTTAGCCAGACGAGCGGGTTCGGCCCATTCGGACCGCA
AGGAATCGGTCAATACACTACATGGCGTGATTTCATATGCGCGATTGCTGATCCCCATGTGTATCACTGG
CAAACTGTGATGGACGACACCGTCAGTGCGTCCGTCGCGCAGGCTCTCGATGAGCTGATGCTTTGGGCCG
AGGACTGCCCCGAAGTCCGGCACCTCGTGCACGCGGATTTCGGCTCCAACAATGTCCTGACGGACAATGG
CCGCATAACAGCGGTCATTGACTGGAGCGAGGCGATGTTCGGGGATTCCCAATACGAGGTCGCCAACATC
TTCTTCTGGAGGCCGTGGTTGGCTTGTATGGAGCAGCAGACGCGCTACTTCGAGCGGAGGCATCCGGAGC
TTGCAGGATCGCCGCGGCTCCGGGCGTATATGCTCCGCATTGGTCTTGACCAACTCTATCAGAGCTTGGT
TGACGGCAATTTCGATGATGCAGCTTGGGCGCAGGGTCGATGCGACGCAATCGTCCGATCCGGAGCCGGG
ACTGTCGGGCGTACACAAATCGCCCGCAGAAGCGCGGCCGTCTGGACCGATGGCTGTGTAGAAGTACTCG
CCGATAGTGGAAACCGACGCCCCAGCACTCGTCCGAGGGCAAAGGAATAGCACGTACTACGAGATTTCGA
TTCCACCGCCGCCTTCTATGAAAGGTTGGGCTTCGGAATCGTTTTCCGGGACGCCGGCTGGATGATCCTC
CAGCGCGGGGATCTCATGCTGGAGTTCTTCGCCCACCCCAACTTGTTTATTGCAGCTTATAATGGTTACA
AATAAAGCAATAGCATCACAAATTTCACAAATAAAGCATTTTTTTCACTGCATTCTAGTTGTGGTTTGTC
CAAACTCATCAATGTATCTTATCATGTCTGTATACCGTCGACCTCTAGCTAGAGCTTGGCGTAATCATGG
TCATAGCTGTTTCCTGTGTGAAATTGTTATCCGCTCACAATTCCACACAACATACGAGCCGGAAGCATAA
AGTGTAAAGCCTGGGGTGCCTAATGAGTGAGCTAACTCACATTAATTGCGTTGCGCTCACTGCCCGCTTT
CCAGTCGGGAAACCTGTCGTGCCAGCTGCATTAATGAATCGGCCAACGCGCGGGGAGAGGCGGTTTGCGT
ATTGGGCGCTCTTCCGCTTCCTCGCTCACTGACTCGCTGCGCTCGGTCGTTCGGCTGCGGCGAGCGGTAT
CAGCTCACTCAAAGGCGGTAATACGGTTATCCACAGAATCAGGGGATAACGCAGGAAAGAACATGTGAGC
AAAAGGCCAGCAAAAGGCCAGGAACCGTAAAAAGGCCGCGTTGCTGGCGTTTTTCCATAGGCTCCGCCCC
CCTGACGAGCATCACAAAAATCGACGCTCAAGTCAGAGGTGGCGAAACCCGACAGGACTATAAAGATACC
AGGCGTTTCCCCCTGGAAGCTCCCTCGTGCGCTCTCCTGTTCCGACCCTGCCGCTTACCGGATACCTGTC
CGCCTTTCTCCCTTCGGGAAGCGTGGCGCTTTCTCATAGCTCACGCTGTAGGTATCTCAGTTCGGTGTAG
GTCGTTCGCTCCAAGCTGGGCTGTGTGCACGAACCCCCCGTTCAGCCCGACCGCTGCGCCTTATCCGGTA
ACTATCGTCTTGAGTCCAACCCGGTAAGACACGACTTATCGCCACTGGCAGCAGCCACTGGTAACAGGAT
TAGCAGAGCGAGGTATGTAGGCGGTGCTACAGAGTTCTTGAAGTGGTGGCCTAACTACGGCTACACTAGA
AGAACAGTATTTGGTATCTGCGCTCTGCTGAAGCCAGTTACCTTCGGAAAAAGAGTTGGTAGCTCTTGAT
CCGGCAAACAAACCACCGCTGGTAGCGGTGGTTTTTTTGTTTGCAAGCAGCAGATTACGCGCAGAAAAAA
AGGATCTCAAGAAGATCCTTTGATCTTTTCTACGGGGTCTGACGCTCAGTGGAACGAAAACTCACGTTAA
GGGATTTTGGTCATGAGATTATCAAAAAGGATCTTCACCTAGATCCTTTTAAATTAAAAATGAAGTTTTA
AATCAATCTAAAGTATATATGAGTAAACTTGGTCTGACAGTTACCAATGCTTAATCAGTGAGGCACCTAT
CTCAGCGATCTGTCTATTTCGTTCATCCATAGTTGCCTGACTCCCCGTCGTGTAGATAACTACGATACGG
GAGGGCTTACCATCTGGCCCCAGTGCTGCAATGATACCGCGAGACCCACGCTCACCGGCTCCAGATTTAT
CAGCAATAAACCAGCCAGCCGGAAGGGCCGAGCGCAGAAGTGGTCCTGCAACTTTATCCGCCTCCATCCA
GTCTATTAATTGTTGCCGGGAAGCTAGAGTAAGTAGTTCGCCAGTTAATAGTTTGCGCAACGTTGTTGCC
ATTGCTACAGGCATCGTGGTGTCACGCTCGTCGTTTGGTATGGCTTCATTCAGCTCCGGTTCCCAACGAT
CAAGGCGAGTTACATGATCCCCCATGTTGTGCAAAAAAGCGGTTAGCTCCTTCGGTCCTCCGATCGTTGT
CAGAAGTAAGTTGGCCGCAGTGTTATCACTCATGGTTATGGCAGCACTGCATAATTCTCTTACTGTCATG
CCATCCGTAAGATGCTTTTCTGTGACTGGTGAGTACTCAACCAAGTCATTCTGAGAATAGTGTATGCGGC
GACCGAGTTGCTCTTGCCCGGCGTCAATACGGGATAATACCGCGCCACATAGCAGAACTTTAAAAGTGCT
CATCATTGGAAAACGTTCTTCGGGGCGAAAACTCTCAAGGATCTTACCGCTGTTGAGATCCAGTTCGATG
TAACCCACTCGTGCACCCAACTGATCTTCAGCATCTTTTACTTTCACCAGCGTTTCTGGGTGAGCAAAAA
CAGGAAGGCAAAATGCCGCAAAAAAGGGAATAAGGGCGACACGGAAATGTTGAATACTCATACTCTTCCT
TTTTCAATATTATTGAAGCATTTATCAGGGTTATTGTCTCATGAGCGGATACATATTTGAATGTATTTAG
AAAAATAAACAAATAGGGGTTCCGCGCACATTTCCCCGAAAAGTGCCACCTGACGTCGACGGATCGGGAG
ATCTCCCGATCCCCTATGGTGCACTCTCAGTACAATCTGCTCTGATGCCGCATAGTTAAGCCAGTATCTG
CTCCCTGCTTGTGTGTTGGAGGTCGCTGAGTAGTGCGCGAGCAAAATTTAAGCTACAACAAGGCAAGGCT
TGACCGACAATTGCATGAAGAATCTGCTTAGGGTTAGGCGTTTTGCGCTGCTTCGCGATGTACGGGCCAG
ATATACGCGTTGACATTGATTATTGACTAGTTATTAATAGTAATCAATTACGGGGTCATTAGTTCATAGC
CCATATATGGAGTTCCGCGTTACATAACTTACGGTAAATGGCCCGCCTGGCTGACCGCCCAACGACCCCC
GCCCATTGACGTCAATAATGACGTATGTTCCCATAGTAACGCCAATAGGGACTTTCCATTGACGTCAATG
GGTGGAGTATTTACGGTAAACTGCCCACTTGGCAGTACATCAAGTGTATCATATGCCAAGTACGCCCCCT
ATTGACGTCAATGACGGTAAATGGCCCGCCTGGCATTATGCCCAGTACATGACCTTATGGGACTTTCCTA
CTTGGCAGTACATCTACGTATTAGTCATCGCTATTACCATGGTGATGCGGTTTTGGCAGTACATCAATGG
GCGTGGATAGCGGTTTGACTCACGGGGATTTCCAAGTCTCCACCCCATTGACGTCAATGGGAGTTTGTTT
TGGCACCAAAATCAACGGGACTTTCCAAAATGTCGTAACAACTCCGCCCCATTGACGCAAATGGGCGGTA
GGCGTGTACGGTGGGAGGTCTATATAAGCAGAGCTCTCCCTATCAGTGATAGAGATCTCCCTATCAGTGA
TAGAGATCGTCGACGAGCTCGTTTAGTGAACCGTCAGATCGCCTGGAGACGCCATCCACGCTGTTTTGAC
CTCCATAGAAGACACCGGGACCGATCCAGCCTCCGGACTCTAGCGTTTAAACTTAAGCTTGGTACCATGG
ACTACAAGGACGACGATGACAAGTACCCTTATGACGTGCCCGATTACGCTTTGAACCAGATATCAACAAG
TTTGTACAAAAAAGCAGGCTTCACCATGCCGCAGCCGCTGCTGCCAGCGCTTCCTCCTTTAAGCAGCCCG
TCAGGGGCTGGAAGCTGTGGACCATCAGGAGGGGAGTGCAGTGGCCGCCGCCTCTTCCGCCGCCGGGCTC
GGGGCCTCCGCAGCGACAACATGGAGGCCGTGAAGACCTTCAATAGCGAGTTGTATTCCCTGAATGACTA
TAAACCACCCATTTCGAAAGCGAAAATGACCCAAATTACTAAGGCAGCCATCAAAGCTATTAAGTTCTAT
AAACATGTGGTACAGAGTGTTGAGAAGTTTATTCAGAAATGTAAACCAGAATACAAAGTACCTGGACTTT
ATGTTATTGACTCCATTGTGCGACAATCCCGACATCAGTTTGGTCAAGAAAAGGATGTGTTTGCACCCAG
ATTTAGTAATAACATCATTAGCACTTTCCAGAATTTATATCGTTGCCCTGGGGATGACAAGAGTAAAATA
GTGAGAGTACTAAACTTATGGCAGAAGAATAATGTATTTAAGAGTGAGATTATTCAGCCCCTTTTGGATA
TGGCAGCCGGGATTCCGCCTCCAGTTGTCACACCTGTTTTGGCCAGCACTACCACTGCTATGAGCAATAC
TCCAGGAACTCCAGTCACGCCGGTCACGCCTGCCAATGTGGTTCAGGGATTGCCAGACCCATGGGTATCT
CAGATAACAAATACAGATACACTTGCGGCTGTAGCTCAGATCTTGCAAAGTCCTCAAGGCCAGCAGCTTC
AACAATTAATACAAACCTTACAGATACAACAACAGAAGCCCCAGCCTTCCATTCTGCAGGCCCTAGATGC
TGGTCTTGTTGTTCAGTTGCAAGCTCTTACGGCACAACTTACAGCTGCAGCTGCAGCTGCCAACACTCTT
ACTCCCTTAGAACAGGGAGTCTCCTTTAACAAGAAGTTGATGGATAGGTTTGATTTTGGGGAAGACTCTG
AGCATAGTGAAGAACCCAAAAAGGAAATTCCAGCTTCACAACTTTCTCACGTTTCAGAATCTGTGAACAA
TTCCATTTTTCATCAGATAGCAGAACAACTACAACAGCAAAACCTAGAACATCTCAGACAGCAGCTCTTG
GAGCAGCAACAGCCTCAAAAGGCCACTCCTCAGGATAGTCAGGAAGGAACCTTTGGGTCAGAGCATTCAG
CGTCACCATCACAAGGGAGTAGTCAGCAGCATTTTCTTGAACCTGAAGTCAATTTGGATGATTCCATAGA
TATTCAGCAACAGGATATGGATATAGATGAAGGGCAAGATGGAGTGGAAGAGGAGGTCTTTGAACAAGAA
GCTAAGAAAGTGGCGGTTCGCTCAAG
Features (pLannotate 1.2.2; 25 found; start..end, strand, type, name):
   2622..2646    -  protein_bind   attB2: mutant version of attB; recombination site for the Gateway® BP reaction BP Clonase™
   2699..2740    +  CDS            V5 tag: epitope tag from simian virus 5
   2826..3050    +  polyA_signal   bGH poly(A) signal: bovine growth hormone polyadenylation signal
   3054..3075    +  promoter       SV40 promoter (fragment): SV40 enhancer and early promoter
   3096..3329    +  rep_origin     f1 ori (fragment) (sequence partly withheld): f1 bacteriophage origin of replication; arrow indicates direction of (+) strand synthesis
   3334..3381    +  protein_bind   FRT: FLP-mediated recombination occurs in the 8-bp core sequence TCTAGAAA (Turan and Bode, 2011). FLP recombinase from the Saccharomyces cerevisiae 2μ plasmid
   3389..4411    +  CDS            HygR: aminoglycoside phosphotransferase from E. coli; aph(4)-Ia; confers resistance to hygromycin
   4421..4546    +  CDS            ble (fragment): BLE_KLEPN - Experimental evidence at protein level: Swiss-Prot protein existence level 1. Binding protein with a strong affinity to the bleomycin family of antibiotics. Binds to CL990; an antimitotic-antibiotic compound. From Klebsiella pneumoniae.
   4541..4662    +  polyA_signal   SV40 poly(A) signal: SV40 polyadenylation signal
   4735..4751    -  protein_bind   lac operator: The lac repressor binds to the lac operator to inhibit transcription in E. coli. This inhibition can be relieved by adding lactose or isopropyl-β-D-thiogalactopyranoside (IPTG). lac repressor encoded by lacI
   4759..4789    -  promoter       lac promoter: promoter for the E. coli lac operon
   4804..4825    -  protein_bind   CAP binding site: CAP binding activates transcription in the presence of cAMP. E. coli catabolite activator protein
   4838..4930    -  CDS            lacI (fragment): lac repressor; lacI; The lac repressor binds to the lac operator to inhibit transcription in E. coli. This inhibition can be relieved by adding lactose or isopropyl-β-D-thiogalactopyranoside (IPTG).
   5113..5701    -  rep_origin     ori: high-copy-number ColE1/pMB1/pBR322/pUC origin of replication
   5872..6732    -  CDS            AmpR: β-lactamase; bla; confers resistance to ampicillin, carbenicillin, and related antibiotics
   6733..6837    -  promoter       AmpR promoter: bla
   6896..6948    -  misc_feature   bom (fragment): basis of mobility region from pBR322
   7103..7482    +  enhancer       CMV enhancer: human cytomegalovirus immediate early enhancer
   7483..7686    +  promoter       CMV promoter: human cytomegalovirus (CMV) immediate early promoter
   7688..7707    +  promoter       PLtetO-1 promoter (fragment): modified phage lambda PL promoter with tet operator sites (Lutz and Bujard, 1997)
   7709..7728    +  promoter       PLtetO-1 promoter (fragment): modified phage lambda PL promoter with tet operator sites (Lutz and Bujard, 1997)
   7736..7769    +  promoter       TRE3GV promoter (fragment): 3rd-generation Tet-responsive promoter that can be activated by binding of Tet-On® 3G, optimized for retroviral and lentiviral vectors
   7864..7884    +  CDS            FLAG (fragment): FLAG® epitope tag, followed by an enterokinase cleavage site
   7927..7951    +  protein_bind   attB1: mutant version of attB; recombination site for the Gateway® BP reaction BP Clonase™
   8092..2617    +  CDS            SCAF8 (across the origin): SCAF8_HUMAN - Also known as CCAP7 From Homo sapiens (Human).
