[The description below was written by a language model from this plasmid's Addgene catalogue record and pLannotate feature annotations shown in this document.]
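Description:
pTV-Dnmt3l-tdiRFP670-PEST is catalogued as a mouse gene-targeting vector built on the pBSK (pBluescript-type) backbone, with a stated total size of about 7.1 kb, of which roughly 4.25 kb is a synthetic insert assembled by Gibson cloning. It is maintained in E. coli as a high-copy plasmid under ampicillin selection. The insert consists of a 2A-tdiRFP670-PEST cassette flanked by homology arms for mouse Dnmt3l, designed so that homologous recombination places the cassette immediately upstream of the endogenous stop codon. In that arrangement the 2A peptide separates the reporter from the Dnmt3l protein during translation, so a tandem-dimer near-infrared fluorescent protein is produced in proportion to expression from the native locus. The PEST degron shortens the reporter's half-life so that fluorescence follows changes in expression more closely. No exogenous promoter is described, since the knock-in relies on the endogenous Dnmt3l regulatory elements, and the catalogue fields do not mention a mammalian selection marker. The associated study concerns transcriptional bursting kinetics in mouse embryonic stem cells, which fits its use as a knock-in reporter donor.

The accompanying feature table does not match this description. It derives from a 9.3 kb sequence record, larger than the stated plasmid, and annotates a tetracycline-operator-controlled CMV promoter driving a FLAG-tagged human SCAF8 coding sequence between Gateway attB1 and attB2 sites. It also lists a V5 tag, a bGH polyadenylation signal, an FRT site followed by a hygromycin resistance gene, and a pUC-type origin with AmpR. No iRFP670, 2A, PEST or Dnmt3l elements are annotated, so this sequence appears to belong to a different construct and should not be taken as a map of the targeting vector.
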