Addgene plasmid #122358: pTV-Dnmt3l-tdiRFP670-PEST
Purpose: Targeting vector for mouse Dnmt3l to insert 2A-tdiRFP670-PEST into immediately upstream of stop codon.
Depositing lab: Hiroshi Ochiai. Depositing organization: Hiroshima University. Publication: Genome-wide kinetic properties of transcriptional bursting in mouse embryonic stem cells. Ochiai H, Hayashi T, Umeda M, Yoshimura M, Harada A, Shimizu Y, Nakano K, Saitoh N, Liu Z, Yamamoto T, Okamura T, Ohkawa Y, Kimura H, Nikaido I. Sci Adv. 2020 Jun 17;6(25):eaaz6699. doi: 10.1126/sciadv.aaz6699. eCollection 2020 Jun. PubMed 32596448.
Backbone
  Vector backbone: pBSK
  Backbone size w/o insert (bp): 2850
  Total vector size (bp): 7103
  Vector type: Mouse Targeting
Growth in bacteria
  Bacterial resistance: Ampicillin, 100 μg/mL
  Growth temperature: 37°C
  Growth strain: DH5alpha
  Copy number: High Copy
Gene/Insert
  Gene/Insert name: 2A-tdiRFP-PEST with homology arms for Dnmt3l
  Species: Synthetic
  Insert size (bp): 4253
  Cloning method: Gibson Cloning
  Sequencing primers: 5′ M13-fwr; 3′ M13-rev
Terms and licenses: Academic/Nonprofit Terms; Industry Terms: Not Available to Industry
How to cite: pTV-Dnmt3l-tdiRFP670-PEST was a gift from Hiroshi Ochiai (Addgene plasmid # 122358 ; http://n2t.net/addgene:122358 ; RRID:Addgene_122358)
